Addgene plasmid #122577: pGT-Ah10
Purpose: MAGIC donor plasmid (Himar transposon with tetQ/sfGFP payload)
Depositing lab: Harris Wang. Depositing organization: Columbia University. Publication: Metagenomic engineering of the mammalian gut microbiome in situ. Ronda C, Chen SP, Cabral V, Yaung SJ, Wang HH. Nat Methods. 2019 Feb;16(2):167-170. doi: 10.1038/s41592-018-0301-y. Epub 2019 Jan 14. PubMed 30643213.
Backbone
  Vector backbone: pGT-Ah10
  Backbone size w/o insert (bp): 4200
  Total vector size (bp): 6814
  Vector type: Bacterial Expression, Synthetic Biology
Growth in bacteria
  Bacterial resistance: Chloramphenicol and Tetracycline, 25 & 10 μg/mL
  Growth temperature: 37°C
  Growth strain: DH5alpha
  Copy number: Low Copy
Gene/Insert
  Gene/Insert name: tetQ/sfGFP
  Species: Synthetic
  Insert size (bp): 2679
  Cloning method: Gibson Cloning
  Sequencing primers: 5′ GGGTGGACTCAGAAAGATGAGA; 3′ GGCCGTTGCTTCGCAACGTT
Terms and licenses: Academic/Nonprofit Terms; Industry Terms: Not Available to Industry
Depositor comments: See supplemental tables of the referenced paper for more information on each plasmid.
How to cite: pGT-Ah10 was a gift from Harris Wang (Addgene plasmid # 122577 ; http://n2t.net/addgene:122577 ; RRID:Addgene_122577)
