[The description below was written by a language model from this plasmid's Addgene catalogue record and pLannotate feature annotations shown in this document.]
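Description:
pGT-Ah10 is a 6.8 kb bacterial donor plasmid from the MAGIC (metagenomic engineering of the gut microbiome in situ) system, built to deliver a Himar mariner transposon carrying a tetQ/sfGFP payload into recipient bacteria by conjugation. It replicates in E. coli from a p15A origin, catalogued as low copy, and is maintained with chloramphenicol through a chloramphenicol acetyltransferase gene driven by the bla (AmpR) promoter. The record also lists tetracycline as a selection. An IncP-type origin of transfer, with an adjacent traJ fragment, makes the plasmid mobilizable: a donor strain supplying the transfer machinery in trans can nick at oriT and pass the plasmid into a broad range of recipients. A short fragment annotated as RSF ori lies next to the p15A origin and is probably only a homology match rather than a second functional replicon.

The roughly 2.7 kb synthetic insert places tetQ, the Bacteroides ribosomal protection protein that confers tetracycline resistance, directly upstream of superfolder GFP on the same strand, followed by the rrnB T1 and T2 terminators. This arrangement suggests that selection and fluorescent tracking of transconjugants are expressed together, although the promoter driving the cassette is not annotated. The feature table also does not mark the Himar transposase or the transposon inverted repeats described in the stated purpose. These presumably fall in the unannotated stretches flanking the payload, including the region of more than 1 kb downstream of the terminators, but the record does not confirm their positions. Once transferred, transposition would integrate the payload into the recipient genome, allowing engineered gut microbes to be selected and identified.
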