Features (pLannotate 1.2.2; 11 found; start..end, strand, type, name):
    102..647     +  rep_origin     p15A ori: Plasmids containing the medium-copy-number p15A origin of replication can be propagated in E. coli cells that contain a second plasmid with the ColE1 origin.
    735..790     +  rep_origin     RSF ori (fragment): Plasmids containing the RSF 1030 origin of replication can be propagated in E. coli cells that contain additional plasmids with compatible origins.
    839..884     -  CDS            traJ (fragment): oriT-recognizing protein; traJ
    917..1026    -  oriT           oriT: incP origin of transfer
   1347..2006    -  CDS            CmR: chloramphenicol acetyltransferase; cat; confers resistance to chloramphenicol
   2007..2111    -  promoter       AmpR promoter: bla
   2606..4528    +  CDS            tetQ: TETQ_BACT4 - Also known as tet(Q). Protein inferred from homology: Swiss-Prot protein existence level 3. Abolishes the inhibitory effect of tetracyclin on protein synthesis by a non-covalent modification of the ribosomes. From Bacteroides thetaiotaomicron.
   4568..5281    +  CDS            superfolder GFP: GFP variant that folds robustly even when fused to poorly folded proteins (Pédelacq et al., 2006)
   5341..5427    +  terminator     rrnB T1 terminator: Escherichia coli rrnB; transcription terminator T1 from the E. coli rrnB gene
   5519..5546    +  terminator     rrnB T2 terminator: transcription terminator T2 from the E. coli rrnB gene
   6786..6807    -  misc_feature   MCS (fragment): pBluescript multiple cloning site
>Addgene plasmid #122577 | pGT-Ah10 | depositor full sequence | sequence record 234121 | pGT-Ah10 sequence 6814 bps
AACAACTTATATCGTATGGGGCTGACTTCAGGTGCTACATTTGAAGAGATAAATTGCACTGAAATCTAGA
AATATTTTATCTGATTAATAAGATGATCTTCTTGAGATCGTTTTGGTCTGCGCGTAATCTCTTGCTCTGA
AAACGAAAAAACCGCCTTGCAGGGCGGTTTTTCGAAGGTTCTCTGAGCTACCAACTCTTTGAACCGAGGT
AACTGGCTTGGAGGAGCGCAGTCACCAAAACTTGTCCTTTCAGTTTAGCCTTAACCGGCGCATGACTTCA
AGACTAACTCCTCTAAATCAATTACCAGTGGCTGCTGCCAGTGGTGCTTTTGCATGTCTTTCCGGGTTGG
ACTCAAGACGATAGTTACCGGATAAGGCGCAGCGGTCGGACTGAACGGGGGGTTCGTGCATACAGTCCAG
CTTGGAGCGAACTGCCTACCCGGAACTGAGTGTCAGGCGTGGAATGAGACAAACGCGGCCATAACAGCGG
AATGACACCGGTAAACCGAAAGGCAGGAACAGGAGAGCGCACGAGGGAGCCGCCAGGGGGAAACGCCTGG
TATCTTTATAGTCCTGTCGGGTTTCGCCACCACTGATTTGAGCGTCAGATTTCGTGATGCTTGTCAGGGG
GGCGGAGCCTATGGAAAAACGGCTTTGCCGCGGCCCTCTCACTTCCCTGTTAAGTATCTTCCTGGCATCT
TCCAGGAAATCTCCGCCCCGTTCGTAAGCCATTTCCGCTCGCCGCAGTCGAACGACCGAGCGTAGCGAGT
CAGTGAGCGAGGAAGCGGAATATATCCAGATCCTCTACGCCGGACGCATCGTGGCCGGATCAATTCCGTG
ATAGGTGGGCTGCCCTTCCTGGTTGGCTTGGTTTCATCAGCCATCCGCTTGCCCTCATCTGTTACGCCGG
CGGTAGCCGGCCAGCCTCGCAGAGCAGGATTCCCGTTGAGCACCGCCAGGTGCGAATAAGGGACAGTGAA
GAAGGAACACCCGCTCGCGGGTGGGCCTACTTCACCTATCCTGCCCGGCTGACGCCGTTGGATACACCAA
GGAAAGTCTACACGAACCCTTTGGCAAAATCCTGTATATCGTGCGAAAAAGGATGGATATACCGAAAAAA
TCGCTATAATGACCCCGAAGCAGGGTTATGCAGCGGAAAACGGAATTGATCCCCCTCGAATTGACGCGTA
ACCAGCAATAGACATAAGCGGCTATTTAACGACCCTGCCCTGAACCGACGACCGGGTCGAATTTGCTTTC
GAATTTCTGCCATTCATCCGCTTATTATCACTTATTCAGGCGTAGCAACCAGGCGTTTAAGGGCACCAAT
AACTGCCTTAAAAAAATTACGCCCCGCCCTGCCACTCATCGCAGTACTGTTGTAATTCATTAAGCATTCT
GCCGACATGGAAGCCATCACAAACGGCATGATGAACCTGAATCGCCAGCGGCATCAGCACCTTGTCGCCT
TGCGTATAATATTTGCCCATGGTGAAAACGGGGGCGAAGAAGTTGTCCATATTGGCCACGTTTAAATCAA
AACTGGTGAAACTCACCCAGGGATTGGCTGAGACGAAAAACATATTCTCAATAAACCCTTTAGGGAAATA
GGCCAGGTTTTCACCGTAACACGCCACATCTTGCGAATATATGTGTAGAAACTGCCGGAAATCGTCGTGG
TATTCACTCCAGAGCGATGAAAACGTTTCAGTTTGCTCATGGAAAACGGTGTAACAAGGGTGAACACTAT
CCCATATCACCAGCTCACCGTCTTTCATTGCCATACGTAATTCCGGATGAGCATTCATCAGGCGGGCAAG
AATGTGAATAAAGGCCGGATAAAACTTGTGCTTATTTTTCTTTACGGTCTTTAAAAAGGCCGTAATATCC
AGCTGAACGGTCTGGTTATAGGTACATTGAGCAACTGACTGAAATGCCTCAAAATGTTCTTTACGATGCC
ATTGGGATATATCAACGGTGGTATATCCAGTGATTTTTTTCTCCATACTCTTCCTTTTTCAATATTATTG
AAGCATTTATCAGGGTTATTGTCTCATGAGCGGATACATATTTGAATGTATTTAGAAAAATAAACAAATA
GGGGTTCCGCGCACATTTCCCCGAAAAGTGCCACCTGACGTCTAAGAAACCATTATTATCATGACATTAA
CCTATAAAAATAGGCGTATCACGAGGCCCTTTCGTCACGCGTCCTCGGTACCTAACAGGTTGGATGATAA
GTCCCCGGTCTTCGTATGCCGTCTTCTGCTTGGCGCGCCCTCGAGCAATTGCCGACCGAATTTTTATGTC
GTAAAGAGGGGCTTTGCAGGGGGTGGACTCAGAAAGATGAGAATAGATGACTATTGTAGTTGAAACACAT
AGAAAGTTGCTGATATACAGACCGATACGCATATCGGGATGAACCATGAGTACGTTCTTTTCTCAAAAAA
CATAAATATTCGAAAAGAGATGCAATAAATTAAGGAGAGGTTATACTCTAGAGTAGTAGATTATTTTAGG
AATTTAGATGTTTTGTATGAAATAGATGCTTCGTATGGAATTAATGAAATTTTTAGTCAGGTAAAAAAGG
TAATAGGAGAATATTATGAATATTATAAATTTAGGAATTCTTGCTCACATTGATGCAGGAAAAACTTCCG
TAACCGAGAATCTGCTGTTTGCCAGTGGAGCAACGGAAAAGTGCGGCTGTGTGGATAATGGTGACACCAT
AACGGACTCTATGGATATAGAGAAACGTAGAGGAATTACTGTTCGGGCTTCTACGACATCTATTATCTGG
AATGGTGTGAAATGCAATATCATTGACACTCCGGGACACATGGATTTTATTGCGGAAGTGGAGCGGACAT
TCAAAATGCTTGATGGAGCAGTCCTCATCTTATCCGCAAAGGAAGGCATACAAGCGCAGACAAAGTTGCT
GTTCAATACTTTACAGAAGCTGCAAATCCCGACAATTATATTTATCAATAAGATTGACCGAGCCGGTGTG
AATTTGGAGCGTTTGTATCTGGATATAAAAGCAAATCTGTCTCAAGATGTCCTGTTTATGCAAAATGTTG
TCGATGGATCGGTTTATCCGGTTTGCTCCCAAACATATATAAAGGAAGAATACAAAGAATTTGTATGCAA
CCATGACGACAATATATTAGAACGATATTTGGCGGATAGCGAAATTTCACCGGCTGATTATTGGAATACG
ATAATCGCTCTTGTGGCAAAAGCCAAAGTCTATCCGGTGCTACATGGATCAGCAATGTTCAATATCGGTA
TCAATGAGTTGTTGGACGCCATCACTTCTTTTATACTTCCTCCGGCATCGGTCTCAAACAGACTTTCATC
TTATCTTTATAAGATAGAGCATGACCCCAAAGGACATAAAAGAAGTTTTCTAAAAATAATTGACGGAAGT
CTGAGACTTCGAGACGTTGTAAGAATCAACGATTCGGAAAAATTCATCAAGATTAAAAATCTAAAAACTA
TCAATCAGGGCAGAGAGATAAATGTTGATGAAGTGGGCGCCAATGATATCGCGATTGTAGAGGATATGGA
TGATTTTCGAATCGGAAATTATTTAGGTGCTGAACCTTGTTTGATTCAAGGATTATCGCATCAGCATCCC
GCTCTCAAATCCTCCGTCCGGCCAGACAGGCCCGAAGAGAGAAGCAAGGTGATATCCGCTCTGAATACAT
TGTGGATTGAAGACCCGTCTTTGTCCTTTTCCATAAACTCATATAGTGATGAATTGGAAATCTCGTTATA
TGGTTTAACCCAAAAGGAAATCATACAGACATTGCTGGAAGAACGATTTTCCGTAAAGGTCCATTTTGAT
GAGATCAAGACTATATACAAAGAACGACCTGTAAAAAAGGTCAATAAGATTATTCAGATCGAAGTGCCGC
CCAACCCTTATTGGGCCACAATAGGGCTGACTCTTGAACCCTTACCGTTAGGGACAGGGTTGCAAATCGA
AAGTGACATCTCCTATGGTTATCTGAACCATTCTTTTCAAAATGCCGTTTTTGAAGGGATTCGTATGTCT
TGCCAATCCGGGTTACATGGATGGGAAGTGACTGATCTGAAAGTAACTTTTACTCAAGCCGAGTATTATA
GCCCGGTAAGTACACCTGCTGATTTCAGACAGCTGACCCCTTATGTCTTCAGGCTGGCCTTGCAACAGTC
AGGTGTGGACATTCTCGAACCGATGCTCTATTTTGAGTTGCAGATACCCCAAGCGGCAAGTTCCAAAGCT
ATTACAGATTTGCAAAAAATGATGTCTGAGATTGAAGACATCAGTTGCAATAATGAGTGGTGTCATATTA
AAGGGAAAGTTCCATTAAATACAAGTAAAGACTATGCATCAGAAGTAAGTTCATACACTAAGGGCTTAGG
CATTTTTATGGTTAAGCCATGCGGGTATCAAATAACAAAAGGCGGTTATTCTGATAATATCCGCATGAAC
GAAAAAGATAAACTTTTATTCATGTTCCAAAAATCAATGTCATCAAAATAAATTATATTTAAACTCAATT
TAAAGTAGGGAGAATAGATGCGTAAAGGCGAAGAGCTGTTCACTGGTTTCGTCACTATTCTGGTGGAACT
GGATGGTGATGTCAACGGTCATAAGTTTTCCGTGCGTGGCGAGGGTGAAGGTGACGCAACTAATGGTAAA
CTGACGCTGAAGTTCATCTGTACTACTGGTAAACTGCCGGTACCTTGGCCGACTCTGGTAACGACGCTGA
CTTATGGTGTTCAGTGCTTTGCTCGTTATCCGGACCACATGAAGCAGCATGACTTCTTCAAGTCCGCCAT
GCCGGAAGGCTATGTGCAGGAACGCACGATTTCCTTTAAGGATGACGGCACGTACAAAACGCGTGCGGAA
GTGAAATTTGAAGGCGATACCCTGGTAAACCGCATTGAGCTGAAAGGCATTGACTTTAAAGAAGACGGCA
ATATCCTGGGCCATAAGCTGGAATACAATTTTAACAGCCACAATGTTTACATCACCGCCGATAAACAAAA
AAATGGCATTAAAGCGAATTTTAAAATTCGCCACAACGTGGAGGATGGCAGCGTGCAGCTGGCTGATCAC
TACCAGCAAAACACTCCAATCGGTGATGGTCCTGTTCTGCTGCCAGACAATCACTATCTGAGCACGCAAA
GCGTTCTGTCTAAAGATCCGAACGAGAAACGCGATCACATGGTTCTGCTGGAGTTCGTAACCGCAGCGGG
CATCACGCATGGTATGGATGAACTGTACAAATAAAAACAATAGGCCACATGCAACTGTCTAGAATGCGAG
AGTAGGGAACTGCCAGGCATCAAATAAAACGAAAGGCTCAGTCGAAAGACTGGGCCTTTCGTTTTATCTG
TTGTTTGTCGGTGAACGCTCTCCTGAGTAGGACAAATCCGCCGGGAGCGGATTTGAACGTTGCGAAGCAA
CGGCCCGGAGGGTGGCGGGCAGGACGCCCGCCATAAACTGCCAGGCATCAAATTAAGCAGAAGGCCATCC
TGACGGATGGCCTTTTTGCGTTTCTACCTGCAGGGCGCGCCAAGCAGAAGACGGCATACGAAGACCGGGG
ACTTATCATCCAACCTGTTAGGATCCGTTTTAAATGATGAAAAGAAATATTTAGGGAAGATTGTTTCGAC
GCGAATTGTTGATCTGGAAAATGATCACCTTATCGGACAAGCTTTAAAATAGGAGGATATAAAAATCATA
TGGAAAAAAAGGAATTTCGTGTTTTGATAAAATACTGTTTTCTGAAGGGAAAAAATACAGTGGAAGCAAA
AACTTGGCTTGATAATGAGTTTCCGGACTCTGCCCCAGGGAAATCAACAATAATTGATTGGTATGCAAAA
TTCAAGCGTGGTGAAATGAGCACGGAGGACGGTGAACGCAGTGGACGCCCGAAAGAGGTGGTTACCGACG
AAAACATCAAAAAAATCCACAAAATGATTTTGAATGACCGTAAAATGAAGTTGATCGAGATAGCAGAGGC
CTTAAAGATATCAAAGGAACGTGTTGGTCATATCATTCATCAATATTTGGATATGCGGAAGCTCTGTGCG
AAATGGGTGCCGCGCGAGCTCACATTTGACCAAAAACAACGACGTGTTGATGATTCTAAGCGGTGTTTGC
AGCTGTTAACTCGTAATACACCCGAGTTTTTCCGTCGATATGTGACAATGGATGAAACATGGCTCCATCA
CTACACTCCTGAGTCCAATCGACAGTCGGCTGAGTGGACAGCGACCGGTGAACCGTCTCCGAAGCGTGGA
AAGACTCAAAAGTCCGCTGGCAAAGTAATGGCCTCTGTTTTTTGGGATGCGCATGGAATAATTTTTATCG
ATTATCTTGAGAAGGGAAAAACCATCAACAGTGACTATTATATGGCGTTATTGGAGCGTTTGAAGGTCGA
AATCGCGGCAAAACGGCCCCACATGAAGAAGAAAAAAGTGTTGTTCCACCAAGACAACGCACCGTGCCAC
AAGTCATTGAGAACGATGGCAAAAATTCATGAATTGGGCTTCGAATTGCTTCCCCACCCGCCGTATTCTC
CAGATCTGGCCCCCAGCGACTTTTTCTTGTTCTCAGACCTCAAAAGGATGCTCGCAGGGAAAAAATTTGG
CTGCAATGAAGAGGTGATCGCCGAAACTGAGGCCTATTTTGAGGCAAAACCGAAGGAGTACTACCAAAAT
GGTATCAAAAAATTGGAAGGTCGTTATAATCGTTGTATCGCTCTTGAAGGGAACTATGTTGAATAAGCGG
CCGCCACCGCGGTGGAGGGGAATT
