Features (pLannotate 1.2.2; 11 found; start..end, strand, type, name):
    102..647     +  rep_origin     p15A ori: Plasmids containing the medium-copy-number p15A origin of replication can be propagated in E. coli cells that contain a second plasmid with the ColE1 origin.
    735..790     +  rep_origin     RSF ori (fragment): Plasmids containing the RSF 1030 origin of replication can be propagated in E. coli cells that contain additional plasmids with compatible origins.
    839..884     -  CDS            traJ (fragment): oriT-recognizing protein; traJ
    917..1026    -  oriT           oriT: incP origin of transfer
   1347..2006    -  CDS            CmR: chloramphenicol acetyltransferase; cat; confers resistance to chloramphenicol
   2007..2111    -  promoter       AmpR promoter: bla
   2606..4528    +  CDS            tetQ: TETQ_BACT4 - Also known as tet(Q). Protein inferred from homology: Swiss-Prot protein existence level 3. Abolishes the inhibitory effect of tetracyclin on protein synthesis by a non-covalent modification of the ribosomes. From Bacteroides thetaiotaomicron.
   4568..5281    +  CDS            superfolder GFP: GFP variant that folds robustly even when fused to poorly folded proteins (Pédelacq et al., 2006)
   5341..5427    +  terminator     rrnB T1 terminator: Escherichia coli rrnB; transcription terminator T1 from the E. coli rrnB gene
   5519..5546    +  terminator     rrnB T2 terminator: transcription terminator T2 from the E. coli rrnB gene
   6786..6807    -  misc_feature   MCS (fragment): pBluescript multiple cloning site
>Addgene plasmid #122577 | pGT-Ah10 | addgene full sequence | sequence record 243699 | Addgene NGS Result
AACAACTTATATCGTATGGGGCTGACTTCAGGTGCTACATTTGAAGAGATAAATTGCACTGAAATCTAGA
AATATTTTATCTGATTAATAAGATGATCTTCTTGAGATCGTTTTGGTCTGCGCGTAATCTCTTGCTCTGA
AAACGAAAAAACCGCCTTGCAGGGCGGTTTTTCGAAGGTTCTCTGAGCTACCAACTCTTTGAACCGAGGT
AACTGGCTTGGAGGAGCGCAGTCACCAAAACTTGTCCTTTCAGTTTAGCCTTAACCGGCGCATGACTTCA
AGACTAACTCCTCTAAATCAATTACCAGTGGCTGCTGCCAGTGGTGCTTTTGCATGTCTTTCCGGGTTGG
ACTCAAGACGATAGTTACCGGATAAGGCGCAGCGGTCGGACTGAACGGGGGGTTCGTGCATACAGTCCAG
CTTGGAGCGAACTGCCTACCCGGAACTGAGTGTCAGGCGTGGAATGAGACAAACGCGGCCATAACAGCGG
AATGACACCGGTAAACCGAAAGGCAGGAACAGGAGAGCGCACGAGGGAGCCGCCAGGGGGAAACGCCTGG
TATCTTTATAGTCCTGTCGGGTTTCGCCACCACTGATTTGAGCGTCAGATTTCGTGATGCTTGTCAGGGG
GGCGGAGCCTATGGAAAAACGGCTTTGCCGCGGCCCTCTCACTTCCCTGTTAAGTATCTTCCTGGCATCT
TCCAGGAAATCTCCGCCCCGTTCGTAAGCCATTTCCGCTCGCCGCAGTCGAACGACCGAGCGTAGCGAGT
CAGTGAGCGAGGAAGCGGAATATATCCAGATCCTCTACGCCGGACGCATCGTGGCCGGATCAATTCCGTG
ATAGGTGGGCTGCCCTTCCTGGTTGGCTTGGTTTCATCAGCCATCCGCTTGCCCTCATCTGTTACGCCGG
CGGTAGCCGGCCAGCCTCGCAGAGCAGGATTCCCGTTGAGCACCGCCAGGTGCGAATAAGGGACAGTGAA
GAAGGAACACCCGCTCGCGGGTGGGCCTACTTCACCTATCCTGCCCGGCTGACGCCGTTGGATACACCAA
GGAAAGTCTACACGAACCCTTTGGCAAAATCCTGTATATCGTGCGAAAAAGGATGGATATACCGAAAAAA
TCGCTATAATGACCCCGAAGCAGGGTTATGCAGCGGAAAACGGAATTGATCCCCCTCGAATTGACGCGTA
ACCAGCAATAGACATAAGCGGCTATTTAACGACCCTGCCCTGAACCGACGACCGGGTCGAATTTGCTTTC
GAATTTCTGCCATTCATCCGCTTATTATCACTTATTCAGGCGTAGCAACCAGGCGTTTAAGGGCACCAAT
AACTGCCTTAAAAAAATTACGCCCCGCCCTGCCACTCATCGCAGTACTGTTGTAATTCATTAAGCATTCT
GCCGACATGGAAGCCATCACAAACGGCATGATGAACCTGAATCGCCAGCGGCATCAGCACCTTGTCGCCT
TGCGTATAATATTTGCCCATGGTGAAAACGGGGGCGAAGAAGTTGTCCATATTGGCCACGTTTAAATCAA
AACTGGTGAAACTCACCCAGGGATTGGCTGAGACGAAAAACATATTCTCAATAAACCCTTTAGGGAAATA
GGCCAGGTTTTCACCGTAACACGCCACATCTTGCGAATATATGTGTAGAAACTGCCGGAAATCGTCGTGG
TATTCACTCCAGAGCGATGAAAACGTTTCAGTTTGCTCATGGAAAACGGTGTAACAAGGGTGAACACTAT
CCCATATCACCAGCTCACCGTCTTTCATTGCCATACGTAATTCCGGATGAGCATTCATCAGGCGGGCAAG
AATGTGAATAAAGGCCGGATAAAACTTGTGCTTATTTTTCTTTACGGTCTTTAAAAAGGCCGTAATATCC
AGCTGAACGGTCTGGTTATAGGTACATTGAGCAACTGACTGAAATGCCTCAAAATGTTCTTTACGATGCC
ATTGGGATATATCAACGGTGGTATATCCAGTGATTTTTTTCTCCATACTCTTCCTTTTTCAATATTATTG
AAGCATTTATCAGGGTTATTGTCTCATGAGCGGATACATATTTGAATGTATTTAGAAAAATAAACAAATA
GGGGTTCCGCGCACATTTCCCCGAAAAGTGCCACCTGACGTCTAAGAAACCATTATTATCATGACATTAA
CCTATAAAAATAGGCGTATCACGAGGCCCTTTCGTCACGCGTCCTCGGTACCTAACAGGTTGGATGATAA
GTCCCCGGTCTTCGTATGCCGTCTTCTGCTTGGCGCGCCCTCGAGCAATTGCCGACCGAATTTTTATGTC
GTAAAGAGGGGCTTTGCAGGGGGTGGACTCAGAAAGATGAGAATAGATGACTATTGTAGTTGAAACACAT
AGAAAGTTGCTGATATACAGACCGATACGCATATCGGGATGAACCATGAGTACGTTCTTTTCTCAAAAAA
CATAAATATTCGAAAAGAGATGCAATAAATTAAGGAGAGGTTATACTCTAGAGTAGTAGATTATTTTAGG
AATTTAGATGTTTTGTATGAAATAGATGCTTCGTATGGAATTAATGAAATTTTTAGTCAGGTAAAAAAGG
TAATAGGAGAATATTATGAATATTATAAATTTAGGAATTCTTGCTCACATTGATGCAGGAAAAACTTCCG
TAACCGAGAATCTGCTGTTTGCCAGTGGAGCAACGGAAAAGTGCGGCTGTGTGGATAATGGTGACACCAT
AACGGACTCTATGGATATAGAGAAACGTAGAGGAATTACTGTTCGGGCTTCTACGACATCTATTATCTGG
AATGGTGTGAAATGCAATATCATTGACACTCCGGGACACATGGATTTTATTGCGGAAGTGGAGCGGACAT
TCAAAATGCTTGATGGAGCAGTCCTCATCTTATCCGCAAAGGAAGGCATACAAGCGCAGACAAAGTTGCT
GTTCAATACTTTACAGAAGCTGCAAATCCCGACAATTATATTTATCAATAAGATTGACCGAGCCGGTGTG
AATTTGGAGCGTTTGTATCTGGATATAAAAGCAAATCTGTCTCAAGATGTCCTGTTTATGCAAAATGTTG
TCGATGGATCGGTTTATCCGGTTTGCTCCCAAACATATATAAAGGAAGAATACAAAGAATTTGTATGCAA
CCATGACGACAATATATTAGAACGATATTTGGCGGATAGCGAAATTTCACCGGCTGATTATTGGAATACG
ATAATCGCTCTTGTGGCAAAAGCCAAAGTCTATCCGGTGCTACATGGATCAGCAATGTTCAATATCGGTA
TCAATGAGTTGTTGGACGCCATCACTTCTTTTATACTTCCTCCGGCATCGGTCTCAAACAGACTTTCATC
TTATCTTTATAAGATAGAGCATGACCCCAAAGGACATAAAAGAAGTTTTCTAAAAATAATTGACGGAAGT
CTGAGACTTCGAGACGTTGTAAGAATCAACGATTCGGAAAAATTCATCAAGATTAAAAATCTAAAAACTA
TCAATCAGGGCAGAGAGATAAATGTTGATGAAGTGGGCGCCAATGATATCGCGATTGTAGAGGATATGGA
TGATTTTCGAATCGGAAATTATTTAGGTGCTGAACCTTGTTTGATTCAAGGATTATCGCATCAGCATCCC
GCTCTCAAATCCTCCGTCCGGCCAGACAGGCCCGAAGAGAGAAGCAAGGTGATATCCGCTCTGAATACAT
TGTGGATTGAAGACCCGTCTTTGTCCTTTTCCATAAACTCATATAGTGATGAATTGGAAATCTCGTTATA
TGGTTTAACCCAAAAGGAAATCATACAGACATTGCTGGAAGAACGATTTTCCGTAAAGGTCCATTTTGAT
GAGATCAAGACTATATACAAAGAACGACCTGTAAAAAAGGTCAATAAGATTATTCAGATCGAAGTGCCGC
CCAACCCTTATTGGGCCACAATAGGGCTGACTCTTGAACCCTTACCGTTAGGGACAGGGTTGCAAATCGA
AAGTGACATCTCCTATGGTTATCTGAACCATTCTTTTCAAAATGCCGTTTTTGAAGGGATTCGTATGTCT
TGCCAATCCGGGTTACATGGATGGGAAGTGACTGATCTGAAAGTAACTTTTACTCAAGCCGAGTATTATA
GCCCGGTAAGTACACCTGCTGATTTCAGACAGCTGACCCCTTATGTCTTCAGGCTGGCCTTGCAACAGTC
AGGTGTGGACATTCTCGAACCGATGCTCTATTTTGAGTTGCAGATACCCCAAGCGGCAAGTTCCAAAGCT
ATTACAGATTTGCAAAAAATGATGTCTGAGATTGAAGACATCAGTTGCAATAATGAGTGGTGTCATATTA
AAGGGAAAGTTCCATTAAATACAAGTAAAGACTATGCATCAGAAGTAAGTTCATACACTAAGGGCTTAGG
CATTTTTATGGTTAAGCCATGCGGGTATCAAATAACAAAAGGCGGTTATTCTGATAATATCCGCATGAAC
GAAAAAGATAAACTTTTATTCATGTTCCAAAAATCAATGTCATCAAAATAAATTATATTTAAACTCAATT
TAAAGTAGGGAGAATAGATGCGTAAAGGCGAAGAGCTGTTCACTGGTTTCGTCACTATTCTGGTGGAACT
GGATGGTGATGTCAACGGTCATAAGTTTTCCGTGCGTGGCGAGGGTGAAGGTGACGCAACTAATGGTAAA
CTGACGCTGAAGTTCATCTGTACTACTGGTAAACTGCCGGTACCTTGGCCGACTCTGGTAACGACGCTGA
CTTATGGTGTTCAGTGCTTTGCTCGTTATCCGGACCACATGAAGCAGCATGACTTCTTCAAGTCCGCCAT
GCCGGAAGGCTATGTGCAGGAACGCACGATTTCCTTTAAGGATGACGGCACGTACAAAACGCGTGCGGAA
GTGAAATTTGAAGGCGATACCCTGGTAAACCGCATTGAGCTGAAAGGCATTGACTTTAAAGAAGACGGCA
ATATCCTGGGCCATAAGCTGGAATACAATTTTAACAGCCACAATGTTTACATCACCGCCGATAAACAAAA
AAATGGCATTAAAGCGAATTTTAAAATTCGCCACAACGTGGAGGATGGCAGCGTGCAGCTGGCTGATCAC
TACCAGCAAAACACTCCAATCGGTGATGGTCCTGTTCTGCTGCCAGACAATCACTATCTGAGCACGCAAA
GCGTTCTGTCTAAAGATCCGAACGAGAAACGCGATCACATGGTTCTGCTGGAGTTCGTAACCGCAGCGGG
CATCACGCATGGTATGGATGAACTGTACAAATAAAAACAATAGGCCACATGCAACTGTCTAGAATGCGAG
AGTAGGGAACTGCCAGGCATCAAATAAAACGAAAGGCTCAGTCGAAAGACTGGGCCTTTCGTTTTATCTG
TTGTTTGTCGGTGAACGCTCTCCTGAGTAGGACAAATCCGCCGGGAGCGGATTTGAACGTTGCGAAGCAA
CGGCCCGGAGGGTGGCGGGCAGGACGCCCGCCATAAACTGCCAGGCATCAAATTAAGCAGAAGGCCATCC
TGACGGATGGCCTTTTTGCGTTTCTACCTGCAGGGCGCGCCAAGCAGAAGACGGCATACGAAGACCGGGG
ACTTATCATCCAACCTGTTAGGATCCGTTTTAAATGATGAAAAGAAATATTTAGGGAAGATTGTTTCGAC
GCGAATTGTTGATCTGGAAAATGATCACCTTATCGGACAAGCTTTAAAATAGGAGGATATAAAAATCATA
TGGAAAAAAAGGAATTTCGTGTTTTGATAAAATACTGTTTTCTGAAGGGAAAAAATACAGTGGAAGCAAA
AACTTGGCTTGATAATGAGTTTCCGGACTCTGCCCCAGGGAAATCAACAATAATTGATTGGTATGCAAAA
TTCAAGCGTGGTGAAATGAGCACGGAGGACGGTGAACGCAGTGGACGCCCGAAAGAGGTGGTTACCGACG
AAAACATCAAAAAAATCCACAAAATGATTTTGAATGACCGTAAAATGAAGTTGATCGAGATAGCAGAGGC
CTTAAAGATATCAAAGGAACGTGTTGGTCATATCATTCATCAATATTTGGATATGCGGAAGCTCTGTGCG
AAATGGGTGCCGCGCGAGCTCACATTTGACCAAAAACAACGACGTGTTGATGATTCTAAGCGGTGTTTGC
AGCTGTTAACTCGTAATACACCCGAGTTTTTCCGTCGATATGTGACAATGGATGAAACATGGCTCCATCA
CTACACTCCTGAGTCCAATCGACAGTCGGCTGAGTGGACAGCGACCGGTGAACCGTCTCCGAAGCGTGGA
AAGACTCAAAAGTCCGCTGGCAAAGTAATGGCCTCTGTTTTTTGGGATGCGCATGGAATAATTTTTATCG
ATTATCTTGAGAAGGGAAAAACCATCAACAGTGACTATTATATGGCGTTATTGGAGCGTTTGAAGGTCGA
AATCGCGGCAAAACGGCCCCACATGAAGAAGAAAAAAGTGTTGTTCCACCAAGACAACGCACCGTGCCAC
AAGTCATTGAGAACGATGGCAAAAATTCATGAATTGGGCTTCGAATTGCTTCCCCACCCGCCGTATTCTC
CAGATCTGGCCCCCAGCGACTTTTTCTTGTTCTCAGACCTCAAAAGGATGCTCGCAGGGAAAAAATTTGG
TTGCAATGAAGAGGTGATCGCCGAAACTGAGGCCTATTTTGAGGCAAAACCGAAGGAGTACTACCAAAAT
GGTATCAAAAAATTGGAAGGTCGTTATAATCGTTGTATCGCTCTTGAAGGGAACTATGTTGAATAAGCGG
CCGCCACCGCGGTGGAGGGGAATT
